LOCUS       Exported 5765 bp ds-DNA circular SYN 30-NOV-2021
DEFINITION  Template for in vitro transcription of human MLH1dn.
ACCESSION   .
VERSION     .
KEYWORDS    pT7-hMLH1dn for IVT
SOURCE      synthetic DNA construct
  ORGANISM  synthetic DNA construct
REFERENCE   1 (bases 1 to 5765)
  AUTHORS   Chen PJ, Hussmann JA, Yan J, Knipping F, Ravisankar P, Chen PF, Chen
            C, Nelson JW, Newby GA, Sahin M, Osborn MJ, Weissman JS, Adamson B,
            Liu DR
  TITLE     Enhanced prime editing systems by manipulating cellular determinants
            of editing outcomes.
  JOURNAL   Cell. 2021 Oct 9. pii: S0092-8674(21)01065-5. doi:
            10.1016/j.cell.2021.09.018.
  PUBMED    34653350
REFERENCE   2 (bases 1 to 5765)
  AUTHORS   .
  TITLE     Direct Submission
  JOURNAL   Exported Nov 30, 2021 from SnapGene Server 1.1.58
            http://www.snapgene.com
FEATURES             Location/Qualifiers
     source          1..5765
                     /organism="synthetic DNA construct"
                     /mol_type="other DNA"
     CDS             complement(498..1358)
                     /codon_start=1
                     /gene="bla"
                     /product="beta-lactamase"
                     /label=AmpR
                     /note="confers resistance to ampicillin, carbenicillin, and
                     related antibiotics"
                     /translation="MSIQHFRVALIPFFAAFCLPVFAHPETLVKVKDAEDQLGARVGYI
                     ELDLNSGKILESFRPEERFPMMSTFKVLLCGAVLSRIDAGQEQLGRRIHYSQNDLVEYS
                     PVTEKHLTDGMTVRELCSAAITMSDNTAANLLLTTIGGPKELTAFLHNMGDHVTRLDRW
                     EPELNEAIPNDERDTTMPVAMATTLRKLLTGELLTLASRQQLIDWMEADKVAGPLLRSA
                     LPAGWFIADKSGAGERGSRGIIAALGPDGKPSRIVVIYTTGSQATMDERNRQIAEIGAS
                     LIKHW"
     primer_bind     1121..1140
                     /label=Amp-R
                     /note="Ampicillin resistance gene, reverse primer"
     promoter        complement(1359..1463)
                     /gene="bla"
                     /label=AmpR promoter
     primer_bind     complement(1542..1561)
                     /label=pRS-marker
                     /note="pRS vectors, use to sequence yeast selectable
                     marker"
     enhancer        1733..2112
                     /label=CMV enhancer
                     /note="human cytomegalovirus immediate early enhancer"
     promoter        2113..2316
                     /label=CMV promoter
                     /note="human cytomegalovirus (CMV) immediate early
                     promoter"
     primer_bind     2267..2287
                     /label=CMV-F
                     /note="Human CMV immediate early promoter, forward primer"
     primer_bind     complement(4801..4818)
                     /label=BGH-rev
                     /note="Bovine growth hormone terminator, reverse primer.
                     Also called BGH reverse"
     polyA_signal    4807..5031
                     /label=bGH poly(A) signal
                     /note="bovine growth hormone polyadenylation signal"
     primer_bind     complement(5102..5118)
                     /label=M13 rev
                     /note="common sequencing primer, one of multiple similar
                     variants"
     primer_bind     complement(5102..5118)
                     /label=M13 Reverse
                     /note="In lacZ gene. Also called M13-rev"
     primer_bind     complement(5115..5137)
                     /label=M13/pUC Reverse
                     /note="In lacZ gene"
     protein_bind    5126..5142
                     /label=lac operator
                     /bound_moiety="lac repressor encoded by lacI"
                     /note="The lac repressor binds to the lac operator to
                     inhibit transcription in E. coli. This inhibition can be
                     relieved by adding lactose or
                     isopropyl-beta-D-thiogalactopyranoside (IPTG)."
     promoter        complement(5150..5180)
                     /label=lac promoter
                     /note="promoter for the E. coli lac operon"
     protein_bind    5195..5216
                     /label=CAP binding site
                     /bound_moiety="E. coli catabolite activator protein"
                     /note="CAP binding activates transcription in the presence
                     of cAMP."
     primer_bind     complement(5333..5350)
                     /label=L4440
                     /note="L4440 vector, forward primer"
     rep_origin      complement(5504..327)
                     /direction=LEFT
                     /label=ori
                     /note="high-copy-number ColE1/pMB1/pBR322/pUC origin of
                     replication"
     primer_bind     complement(5584..5603)
                     /label=pBR322ori-F
                     /note="pBR322 origin, forward primer"
ORIGIN
        1 ccccccgttc agcccgaccg ctgcgcctta tccggtaact atcgtcttga gtccaacccg
       61 gtaagacacg acttatcgcc actggcagca gccactggta acaggattag cagagcgagg
      121 tatgtaggcg gtgctacaga gttcttgaag tggtggccta actacggcta cactagaaga
      181 acagtatttg gtatctgcgc tctgctgaag ccagttacct tcggaaaaag agttggtagc
      241 tcttgatccg gcaaacaaac caccgctggt agcggtggtt tttttgtttg caagcagcag
      301 attacgcgca gaaaaaaagg atctcaagaa gatcctttga tcttttctac ggggtctgac
      361 actcagtgga acgaaaactc acgttaaggg attttggtca tgagattatc aaaaaggatc
      421 ttcacctaga tccttttaaa ttaaaaatga agttttaaat caatctaaag tatatatgag
      481 taaacttggt ctgacagtta ccaatgctta atcagtgagg cacctatctc agcgatctgt
      541 ctatttcgtt catccatagt tgcctgactc cccgtcgtgt agataactac gatacgggag
      601 ggcttaccat ctggccccag tgctgcaatg ataccgcgag acccacgctc accggctcca
      661 gatttatcag caataaacca gccagccgga agggccgagc gcagaagtgg tcctgcaact
      721 ttatccgcct ccatccagtc tattaattgt tgccgggaag ctagagtaag tagttcgcca
      781 gttaatagtt tgcgcaacgt tgttgccatt gctacaggca tcgtggtgtc acgctcgtcg
      841 tttggtatgg cttcattcag ctccggttcc caacgatcaa ggcgagttac atgatccccc
      901 atgttgtgca aaaaagcggt tagctccttc ggtcctccga tcgttgtcag aagtaagttg
      961 gccgcagtgt tatcactcat ggttatggca gcactgcata attctcttac tgtcatgcca
     1021 tccgtaagat gcttttctgt gactggtgag tactcaacca agtcattctg agaatagtgt
     1081 atgcggcgac cgagttgctc ttgcccggcg tcaatacggg ataataccgc gccacatagc
     1141 agaactttaa aagtgctcat cattggaaaa cgttcttcgg ggcgaaaact ctcaaggatc
     1201 ttaccgctgt tgagatccag ttcgatgtaa cccactcgtg cacccaactg atcttcagca
     1261 tcttttactt tcaccagcgt ttctgggtga gcaaaaacag gaaggcaaaa tgccgcaaaa
     1321 aagggaataa gggcgacacg gaaatgttga atactcatac tcttcctttt tcaatattat
     1381 tgaagcattt atcagggtta ttgtctcatg agcggataca tatttgaatg tatttagaaa
     1441 aataaacaaa taggggttcc gcgcacattt ccccgaaaag tgccacctga cgtcgacgga
     1501 tcgggagatc gatctcccga tcccctaggg tctactctca gtacaatctg ctctgatgcc
     1561 gcatagttaa gccagtatct gctccctgct tgtgtgttgg aggtcgctga gtagtgcgcg
     1621 agcaaaattt aagctacaac aaggcaaggc ttgaccgaca attgcatgaa gaatctgctt
     1681 agggttaggc gttttgcgct gcttcgcgat gtacgggcca gatatacgcg ttgacattga
     1741 ttattgacta gttattaata gtaatcaatt acggggtcat tagttcatag cccatatatg
     1801 gagttccgcg ttacataact tacggtaaat ggcccgcctg gctgaccgcc caacgacccc
     1861 cgcccattga cgtcaataat gacgtatgtt cccatagtaa cgccaatagg gactttccat
     1921 tgacgtcaat gggtggagta tttacggtaa actgcccact tggcagtaca tcaagtgtat
     1981 catatgccaa gtacgccccc tattgacgtc aatgacggta aatggcccgc ctggcattat
     2041 gcccagtaca tgaccttatg ggactttcct acttggcagt acatctacgt attagtcatc
     2101 gctattacca tggtgatgcg gttttggcag tacatcaatg ggcgtggata gcggtttgac
     2161 tcacggggat ttccaagtct ccaccccatt gacgtcaatg ggagtttgtt ttggcaccaa
     2221 aatcaacggg actttccaaa atgtcgtaac aactccgccc cattgacgca aatgggcggt
     2281 aggcgtgtac ggtgggaggt ctatataagc agagctggtt tagtgaaccg tcagatctcg
     2341 agctcggtac ctaatacgac acactataag gaaataagag agaaaagaag agtaagaaga
     2401 aatataagag ccaccatgag cttcgttgct ggagtcatcc ggagactgga cgagacagtg
     2461 gtgaacagaa ttgccgccgg cgaggtgatc cagagacctg ccaatgcaat aaaggagatg
     2521 atcgagaact gtctggacgc caagtccaca agcattcagg tgatcgtgaa ggagggcgga
     2581 ctgaagctga tccagatcca agacaacggc acaggcatca gaaaggaaga tctggacatc
     2641 gtgtgtgaac ggttcaccac atctaagctg cagtcttttg aggatctggc ctctatcagt
     2701 acctacggct tcagaggcga ggccctggcc agcatcagcc acgtggccca tgtgaccatc
     2761 accaccaaaa ccgccgacgg caaatgcgct tatcgcgcta gctacagcga cggcaagctg
     2821 aaagccccgc caaagccttg cgccggcaac cagggtacac agataacagt ggaggatctg
     2881 ttctacaaca tcgccacccg gagaaaggcc ctgaaaaatc ccagcgagga gtacggcaag
     2941 atcctggaag tcgtcggcag atactccgtg cacaacgccg gaatcagctt tagcgtaaag
     3001 aagcagggag aaaccgtggc cgatgtgcgc accctgccaa atgccagcac cgtggataac
     3061 atcagaagca ttttcggaaa tgccgtgtcc agagaactga tcgagatcgg ctgcgaagat
     3121 aagaccctgg cttttaagat gaacggctac atcagcaacg ccaattactc tgtgaagaag
     3181 tgcatctttc ttctgttcat caaccacaga ctggtggaaa gcaccagcct gcggaaagcc
     3241 atcgagacag tgtacgccgc ctacctgcct aagaacaccc accccttcct gtacctgagc
     3301 ctcgagatca gccctcagaa cgtggacgtc aatgtgcatc ctacaaagca cgaggtgcac
     3361 ttcctgcacg aggaaagcat cctggaaaga gtgcagcagc acattgagag caagctgctg
     3421 ggctctaaca gcagcagaat gtacttcaca cagaccctgc tgcctggcct ggccggcccc
     3481 tcaggcgaaa tggttaagtc cacaacctct ctgacctcat ccagcaccag cggttcttcc
     3541 gataaggtgt acgcccacca gatggtgcgg accgactctc gggagcagaa gctggacgcc
     3601 tttctgcaac ctctgagcaa acctctgagc tctcagcctc aggccatcgt gaccgaggac
     3661 aagacagata tctcctccgg ccgtgccaga cagcaggacg aagaaatgct cgagctgcca
     3721 gctcctgccg aggtggccgc caagaaccag agcctggagg gagataccac aaagggcacc
     3781 agcgaaatga gcgagaagcg gggccctacc tccagcaacc ccagaaaacg gcaccgggag
     3841 gacagcgacg tggaaatggt ggaggacgac agcagaaagg aaatgacagc cgcttgtacc
     3901 cctagaagaa gaatcatcaa cctgacctcc gtgctgagcc tgcaggagga gatcaacgag
     3961 cagggccacg aggtgctgag agagatgctg cacaatcaca gcttcgtggg ctgcgtgaac
     4021 cctcaatggg ccctggctca gcatcaaaca aagctgtacc tgctgaacac caccaagctg
     4081 agcgaagagc tgttctacca gatcctcatc tacgacttcg ccaacttcgg cgtgctacgc
     4141 ctgagcgagc ccgcccctct gtttgacctg gccatgctgg ctctggatag cccagaaagc
     4201 ggctggacag aagaggacgg acctaaagag gggctggctg aatacatcgt ggagttcctg
     4261 aagaaaaagg ccgagatgct ggccgactac ttttctctgg aaatcgacga ggaaggcaac
     4321 ctgatcggcc tgcctctgct gatcgataac tacgtgcctc ccctggaagg cctgcccatc
     4381 ttcatcctga gactggctac agaggtgaac tgggacgagg aaaaggaatg cttcgagtct
     4441 ctgagcaagg agtgcgccat gttctatagc atcagaaaac agtacatctc tgaagagagc
     4501 actctgtctg gccagcagag tgaagtgccc ggaagcatcc ccaacagctg gaagtggacc
     4561 gtggaacaca tcgtgtacaa ggccctgcgg agccacattc tccctcctaa gcacttcacc
     4621 gaggacggca acatcctgca gctggccaac ctgcccgacc tttataaggt tttctaatta
     4681 attaagctgc cttctgcggg gcttgccttc tggccatgcc cttcttctct cccttgcacc
     4741 tgtacctctt ggtctttgaa taaagcctga gtaggaagtg agtttaaacc cgctgatcag
     4801 cctcgactgt gccttctagt tgccagccat ctgttgtttg cccctccccc gtgccttcct
     4861 tgaccctgga aggtgccact cccactgtcc tttcctaata aaatgagaaa attgcatcgc
     4921 attgtctgag taggtgtcat tctattctgg ggggtggggt ggggcaggac agcaaggggg
     4981 aggattggga agacaatagc aggcatgctg gggatgcggt gggctctatg gcttctgagg
     5041 cggaaagaac cagctggggc tcgataccgt cgacctctag ctagagcttg gcgtaatcat
     5101 ggtcatagct gtttcctgtg tgaaattgtt atccgctcac aattccacac aacatacgag
     5161 ccggaagcat aaagtgtaaa gcctagggtg cctaatgagt gagctaactc acattaattg
     5221 cgttgcgctc actgcccgct ttccagtcgg gaaacctgtc gtgccagctg cattaatgaa
     5281 tcggccaacg cgcggggaga ggcggtttgc gtattgggcg ctcttccgct tcctcgctca
     5341 ctgactcgct gcgctcggtc gttcggctgc ggcgagcggt atcagctcac tcaaaggcgg
     5401 taatacggtt atccacagaa tcaggggata acgcaggaaa gaacatgtga gcaaaaggcc
     5461 agcaaaaggc caggaaccgt aaaaaggccg cgttgctggc gtttttccat aggctccgcc
     5521 cccctgacga gcatcacaaa aatcgacgct caagtcagag gtggcgaaac ccgacaggac
     5581 tataaagata ccaggcgttt ccccctggaa gctccctcgt gcgctctcct gttccgaccc
     5641 tgccgcttac cggatacctg tccgcctttc tcccttcggg aagcgtggcg ctttctcata
     5701 gctcacgctg taggtatctc agttcggtgt aggtcgttcg ctccaagctg ggctgtgtgc
     5761 acgaa
//
