[The description below was written by a language model from this plasmid's Addgene catalogue record and the feature table of its GenBank file.]
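Description:
pT7-hMLH1dn for IVT is a 5,765 bp circular bacterial plasmid that serves as a DNA template source for in vitro transcription of mRNA encoding human MLH1dn. It is propagated in E. coli as a high-copy plasmid through a ColE1/pUC-type origin of replication. Selection is with ampicillin, using a beta-lactamase gene driven by its own promoter. Remnants of a pUC-style cloning region (lac promoter, lac operator, CAP binding site and M13 reverse primer sites) are also annotated in the backbone.

The payload is a 2,259 bp codon-optimized human MLH1 coding sequence lacking residues 754–756, a dominant-negative variant of this DNA mismatch repair protein. The feature table does not annotate the insert itself, but it would fall in the unannotated interval between the CMV enhancer/promoter and the bGH polyadenylation signal, consistent with the listed CMV-forward and BGH-reverse sequencing primers. The catalogue entry gives the promoter as T7, deliberately inactivated in the plasmid to prevent transcription directly from the circular DNA. This T7 element is likewise not annotated in the feature table. The record does not say how a functional T7 promoter is restored when the transcription template is prepared, and it does not list any untranslated regions or a poly(A) tract.

The associated publication concerns improving prime editing by manipulating cellular determinants of editing outcomes. In that context, MLH1dn mRNA made from this template would be co-delivered with prime editing components to transiently dampen mismatch repair. This suits cell types where mRNA delivery is preferred over plasmid transfection.
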