Addgene plasmid #178114: pT7-hMLH1dn for IVT
Purpose: Template for in vitro transcription of human MLH1dn
Depositing lab: David Liu. Depositing organization: Broad Institute. Publication: Enhanced prime editing systems by manipulating cellular determinants of editing outcomes. Chen PJ, Hussmann JA, Yan J, Knipping F, Ravisankar P, Chen PF, Chen C, Nelson JW, Newby GA, Sahin M, Osborn MJ, Weissman JS, Adamson B, Liu DR. Cell. 2021 Oct 28;184(22):5635-5652.e29. doi: 10.1016/j.cell.2021.09.018. PubMed 34653350.
Backbone
  Vector backbone: pT7
  Modifications to backbone: Inactivated T7 promoter to prevent transcription from plasmid
  Vector type: Template for in vitro transcription
Growth in bacteria
  Bacterial resistance: Ampicillin, 100 μg/mL
  Growth temperature: 37°C
  Growth strain: NEB Stable
  Copy number: High Copy
Gene/Insert
  Gene/Insert name: human MLH1dn (codon optimized) (alt name: homo sapiens MLH1 del754-756)
  Species: H. sapiens (human)
  Insert size (bp): 2259
  Mutation: Detailed in manuscript
  Entrez Gene: MLH1 (a.k.a. COCA2, FCC2, HNPCC, HNPCC2, LYNCH2, MLH-1, MMRCS1, hMLH1)
  Promoter: T7 (inactivated)
  Cloning method: Ligation Independent Cloning
  Sequencing primers: 5′ CMV-forward; 3′ BGH-reverse
Terms and licenses: Academic/Nonprofit Terms; Industry Terms: Not Available to Industry
How to cite: pT7-hMLH1dn for IVT was a gift from David Liu (Addgene plasmid # 178114 ; http://n2t.net/addgene:178114 ; RRID:Addgene_178114)
